>Addgene plasmid #177363 | pSN687 | addgene full sequence | sequence record 362060 | Addgene NGS Result
GGCTGCTAACAAAGCCCGAAAGGAAGCTGAGTTGGCTGCTGCCACCGCTGAGCAATAACTAGCATAACCC
CTTGGGGCCTCTAAACGGGTCTTGAGGGGTTTTTTGCTGAAAGGAGGAACTATATCCGGATTGGCGAATG
GG
[124 nt withheld, positions 143-266]
C
[91 nt withheld, positions 268-358]
A
[49 nt withheld, positions 360-408]
CCTTTGACGTTGGAGTCCACGTTCTTT
[37 nt withheld, positions 436-472]
ACCCTATCTCGGTCTATTCTTTTGATTTATAAGGGATTTTGCCGATTTCGGCCTATTGGTTAAAAAATGA
GCTGATTTAACAAAAATTTAACGCGAATTTTAACAAAATATTAACGCTTACAATTTAGGTGGCACTTTTC
GGGGAAATGTGCGCGGAACCCCTATTTGTTTATTTTTCTAAATACATTCAAATATGTATCCGCTCATGTG
ACAATAACCCTGATAAATGCTTCAATAATATTGAAAAAGGAAGAGTATGAGTATTCAACATTTCCGTGTC
GCCCTTATTCCCTTTTTTGCGGCATTTTGCCTTCCTGTTTTTGCTCACCCAGAAACGCTGGTGAAAGTAA
AAGATGCTGAAGATCAGTTGGGTGCACGAGTGGGTTACATCGAACTGGATCTCAACAGCGGTAAGATCCT
TGAGAGTTTTCGCCCCGAAGAACGTTTTCCAATGATGAGCACTTTTAAAGTTCTGCTATGTGGCGCGGTA
TTATCCCGTATTGACGCCGGGCAAGAGCAACTCGGTCGCCGCATACACTATTCTCAGAATGACTTGGTTG
AGTACTCACCAGTCACAGAAAAGCATCTTACGGATGGCATGACAGTAAGAGAATTATGCAGTGCTGCCAT
AACCATGAGTGATAACACTGCGGCCAACTTACTTCTGACAACGATCGGAGGACCGAAGGAGCTAACCGCT
TTTTTGCACAACATGGGGGATCATGTAACTCGCCTTGATCGTTGGGAACCGGAGCTGAATGAAGCCATAC
CAAACGACGAGCGTGACACCACGATGCCTGCAGCAATGGCAACAACGTTGCGCAAACTATTAACTGGCGA
ACTACTTACTCTAGCTTCCCGGCAACAATTAATAGACTGGATGGAGGCGGATAAAGTTGCAGGACCACTT
CTGCGCTCGGCCCTTCCGGCTGGCTGGTTTATTGCTGATAAATCTGGAGCCGGTGAGCGTGGGTCTCGCG
GTATCATTGCAGCACTGGGGCCAGATGGTAAGCCCTCCCGTATCGTAGTTATCTACACGACGGGGAGTCA
GGCAACTATGGATGAACGAAATAGACAGATCGCTGAGATAGGTGCCTCACTGATTAAGCATTGGTAACTG
TCAGACCAAGTTTACTCATATATACTTTAGATTGATTTAAAACTTCATTTTTAATTTAAAAGGATCTAGG
TGAAGATCCTTTTTGATAATCTCATGACCAAAATCCCTTAACGTGAGTTTTCGTTCCACTGAGCGTCAGA
CCCCGTAGAAAAGATCAAAGGATCTTCTTGAGATCCTTTTTTTCTGCGCGTAATCTGCTGCTTGCAAACA
AAAAAACCACCGCTACCAGCGGTGGTTTGTTTGCCGGATCAAGAGCTACCAACTCTTTTTCCGAAGGTAA
CTGGCTTCAGCAGAGCGCAGATACCAAATACTGTCCTTCTAGTGTAGCCGTAGTTAGGCCACCACTTCAA
GAACTCTGTAGCACCGCCTACATACCTCGCTCTGCTAATCCTGTTACCAGTGGCTGCTGCCAGTGGCGAT
AAGTCGTGTCTTACCGGGTTGGACTCAAGACGATAGTTACCGGATAAGGCGCAGCGGTCGGGCTGAACGG
GGGGTTCGTGCACACAGCCCAGCTTGGAGCGAACGACCTACACCGAACTGAGATACCTACAGCGTGAGCT
ATGAGAAAGCGCCACGCTTCCCGAAGGGAGAAAGGCGGACAGGTATCCGGTAAGCGGCAGGGTCGGAACA
GGAGAGCGCACGAGGGAGCTTCCAGGGGGAAACGCCTGGTATCTTTATAGTCCTGTCGGGTTTCGCCACC
TCTGACTTGAGCGTCGATTTTTGTGATGCTCGTCAGGGGGGCGGAGCCTATGGAAAAACGCCAGCAACGC
GGCCTTTTTACGGTTCCTGGCCTTTTGCTGGCCTTTTGCTCACATGTTCTTTCCTGCGTTATCCCCTGAT
TCTGTGGATAACCGTATTACCGCCTTTGAGTGAGCTGATACCGCTCGCCGCAGCCGAACGACCGAGCGCA
GCGAGTCAGTGAGCGAGGAAGCGGAAGAGCGCCTGATGCGGTATTTTCTCCTTACGCATCTGTGCGGTAT
TTCACACCGCAATGGTGCACTCTCAGTACAATCTGCTCTGATGCCGCATAGTTAAGCCAGTATACACTCC
GCTATCGCTACGTGACTGGGTCATGGCTGCGCCCCGACACCCGCCAACACCCGCTGACGCGCCCTGACGG
GCTTGTCTGCTCCCGGCATCCGCTTACAGACAAGCTGTGACCGTCTCCGGGAGCTGCATGTGTCAGAGGT
TTTCACCGTCATCACCGAAACGCGCGAGGCAGCTGCGGTAAAGCTCATCAGCGTGGTCGTGAAGCGATTC
ACAGATGTCTGCCTGTTCATCCGCGTCCAGCTCGTTGAGTTTCTCCAGAAGCGTTAATGTCTGGCTTCTG
ATAAAGCGGGCCATGTTAAGGGCGGTTTTTTCCTGTTTGGTCACTGATGCCTCCGTGTAAGGGGGATTTC
TGTTCATGGGGGTAATGATACCGATGAAACGAGAGAGGATGCTCACGATACGGGTTACTGATGATGAACA
TGCCCGGTTACTGGAACGTTGTGAGGGTAAACAACTGGCGGTATGGATGCGGCGGGACCAGAGAAAAATC
ACTCAGGGTCAATGCCAGCGCTTCGTTAATACAGATGTAGGTGTTCCACAGGGTAGCCAGCAGCATCCTG
CGATGCAGATCCGGAACATAATGGTGCAGGGCGCTGACTTCCGCGTTTCCAGACTTTACGAAACACGGAA
ACCGAAGACCATTCATGTTGTTGCTCAGGTCGCAGACGTTTTGCAGCAGCAGTCGCTTCACGTTCGCTCG
CGTATCGGTGATTCATTCTGCTAACCAGTAAGGCAACCCCGCCAGCCTAGCCGGGTCCTCAACGACAGGA
GCACGATCATGCGCACCCGTGGGGCCGCCATGCCGGCGATAATGGCCTGCTTCTCGCCGAAACGTTTGGT
GGCGGGACCAGTGACGAAGGCTTGAGCGAGGGCGTGCAAGATTCCGAATACCGCAAGCGACAGGCCGATC
ATCGTCGCGCTCCAGCGAAAGCGGTCCTCGCCGAAAATGACCCAGAGCGCTGCCGGCACCTGTCCTACGA
GTTGCATGATAAAGAAGACAGTCATAAGTGCGGCGACGATAGTCATGCCCCGCGCCCACCGGAAGGAGCT
GACTGGGTTGAAGGCTCTCAAGGGCATCGGTCGAGATCCCGGTGCCTAATGAGTGAGCTAACTTACATTA
ATTGCGTTGCGCTCACTGCCCGCTTTCCAGTCGGGAAACCTGTCGTGCCAGCTGCATTAATGAATCGGCC
AACGCGCGGGGAGAGGCGGTTTGCGTATTGGGCGCCAGGGTGGTTTTTCTTTTCACCAGTGAGACGGGCA
ACAGCTGATTGCCCTTCACCGCCTGGCCCTGAGAGAGTTGCAGCAAGCGGTCCACGCTGGTTTGCCCCAG
CAGGCGAAAATCCTGTTTGATGGTGGTTAACGGCGGGATATAACATGAGCTGTCTTCGGTATCGTCGTAT
CCCACTACCGAGATATCCGCACCAACGCGCAGCCCGGACTCGGTAATGGCGCGCATTGCGCCCAGCGCCA
TCTGATCGTTGGCAACCAGCATCGCAGTGGGAACGATGCCCTCATTCAGCATTTGCATGGTTTGTTGAAA
ACCGGACATGGCACTCCAGTCGCCTTCCCGTTCCGCTATCGGCTGAATTTGATTGCGAGTGAGATATTTA
TGCCAGCCAGCCAGACGCAGACGCGCCGAGACAGAACTTAATGGGCCCGCTAACAGCGCGATTTGCTGGT
GACCCAATGCGACCAGATGCTCCACGCCCAGTCGCGTACCGTCTTCATGGGAGAAAATAATACTGTTGAT
GGGTGTCTGGTCAGAGACATCAAGAAATAACGCCGGAACATTAGTGCAGGCAGCTTCCACAGCAATGGCA
TCCTGGTCATCCAGCGGATAGTTAATGATCAGCCCACTGACGCGTTGCGCGAGAAGATTGTGCACCGCCG
CTTTACAGGCTTCGACGCCGCTTCGTTCTACCATCGACACCACCACGCTGGCACCCAGTTGATCGGCGCG
AGATTTAATCGCCGCGACAATTTGCGACGGCGCGTGCAGGGCCAGACTGGAGGTGGCAACGCCAATCAGC
AACGACTGTTTGCCCGCCAGTTGTTGTGCCACGCGGTTGGGAATGTAATTCAGCTCCGCCATCGCCGCTT
CCACTTTTTCCCGCGTTTTCGCAGAAACGTGGCTGGCCTGGTTCACCACGCGGGAAACGGTCTGATAAGA
GACACCGGCATACTCTGCGACATCGTATAACGTTACTGGTTTCACATTCACCACCCTGAATTGACTCTCT
TCCGGGCGCTATCATGCCATACCGCGAAAGGTTTTGCGCCATTCGATGGTGTCCGGGATCTCGACGCTCT
CCCTTATGCGACTCCTGCATTAGGAAGCAGCCCAGTAGTAGGTTGAGGCCGTTGAGCACCGCCGCCGCAA
GGAATGGTGCATGCAAGGAGATGGCGCCCAACAGTCCCCCGGCCACGGGGCCTGCCACCATACCCACGCC
GAAACAAGCGCTCATGAGCCCGAAGTGGCGAGCCCGATCTTCCCCATCGGTGATGTCGGCGATATAGGCG
CCAGCAACCGCACCTGTGGCGCCGGTGATGCCGGCCACGATGCGTCCGGCGTAGAGGATCGAGATCTCGA
TCCCGCGAAATTAATACGACTCACTATAGGGGAATTGTGAGCGGATAACAATTCCCCTCTAGAAATAATT
TTGTTTAACTTTAAGAAGGAGATATACATATGGGCAGCAGCATGGCCGGGGCTTCGGTGAAGGTGGCGGT
GCGGGTCCGCCCCTTCAATTCCCGGGAAATGAGCCGTGACTCCAAGTGCATCATTCAGATGTCTGGAAGC
ACCACCACCATTGTTAACCCCAAACAGCCCAAGGAGACGCCCAAAAGCTTCAGCTTTGACTACTCCTACT
GGTCGCACACCTCACCTGAGGACATCAACTACGCGTCGCAGAAGCAGGTGTACCGGGACATCGGCGAGGA
GATGCTGCAGCATGCCTTTGAGGGATACAACGTGTGCATCTTCGCCTATGGGCAGACGGGTGCCGGCAAG
TCCTACACCATGATGGGCAAGCAGGAGAAGGACCAGCAGGGCATCATCCCACAGCTCTGCGAGGACCTCT
TCTCTCGGATCAACGACACGACCAACGACAACATGTCCTACTCCGTGGAGGTCAGCTACATGGAGATTTA
CTGTGAGCGCGTCCGTGACCTCCTGAACCCCAAGAACAAGGGCAACCTTCGCGTGAGGGAGCACCCACTG
CTGGGGCCCTACGTGGAGGACCTCTCCAAGCTGGCTGTCACCTCCTACAATGACATCCAGGACCTCATGG
ACTCAGGGAACAAGGCCAGGACCGTGGCGGCCACCAACATGAATGAGACCAGCAGTCGCTCCCACGCCGT
CTTCAACATCATCTTCACCCAGAAGCGCCATGACGCAGAGACCAATATCACCACGGAGAAGGTGAGCAAA
ATCAGCCTGGTGGACCTGGCTGGGAGCGAGCGGGCTGACTCCACGGGAGCCAAGGGCACGCGCCTCAAGG
AGGGGGCCAACATCAACAAGTCGCTGACCACCCTGGGCAAGGTCATCTCCGCCCTGGCTGAAATGGACTC
CGGACCCAACAAGAACAAGAAAAAGAAGAAGACAGATTTCATTCTGTACCGAGATTCCGTGTTGACCTGG
CTCCTCCGGGAAAACCTGGGCGGTAACTCAAGGACAGCTATGGTGGCAGCCTTGAGTCCTGCAGACATCA
ACTACGATGAGACCCTTAGCACGCTGAGGTATGCTGACCGGGCCAAGCAGATCCGCTGCAATGCTGTCAT
CAATGAGGACCCCAACAACAAGCTGATCCGCGAGCTGAAGGATGAGGTGACCCGGCTGCGGGACCTTCTG
TACGCCCAGGGTCTTGGCGACATCACTGACGGCGCGGGAGTGAAACAACTTGAAGACAAGGTTGAAGAAT
TGGCTTCGAAAAATTATCACTTGGAAAATGAGGTTGCCAGATTAAAGAAATTAGTTTGCGGCAGCGGTAG
CGCACTCGAGCACCACCACCACCACCACTGAGATCC
Features (pLannotate 1.2.2; 20 found; start..end, strand, type, name):
      2..51      +  CDS            SET1 (fragment): solubility-enhancement tag derived from T7 phage gene 10B
     59..106     +  terminator     T7 terminator: transcription terminator for bacteriophage T7 RNA polymerase
    143..571     +  rep_origin     f1 ori (sequence partly withheld): f1 bacteriophage origin of replication; arrow indicates direction of (+) strand synthesis
    624..728     +  promoter       AmpR promoter: bla
    729..1589    +  CDS            AmpR: β-lactamase; bla; confers resistance to ampicillin, carbenicillin, and related antibiotics
   1760..2348    +  rep_origin     ori: high-copy-number ColE1/pMB1/pBR322/pUC origin of replication
   2534..2673    -  misc_feature   bom: basis of mobility region from pBR322
   2775..2966    -  CDS            rop: Rop protein, which maintains plasmids at low copy number; rop
   2983..3363    +  CDS            YPB1_ECOLX: Protein predicted: Swiss-Prot protein existence level 4. From Escherichia coli.
   3435..3726    -  CDS            TcR (fragment): tetracycline efflux protein; tet; confers resistance to tetracycline
   3741..3762    -  protein_bind   CAP binding site: CAP binding activates transcription in the presence of cAMP. E. coli catabolite activator protein
   3775..4857    -  CDS            lacI: lac repressor; lacI; The lac repressor binds to the lac operator to inhibit transcription in E. coli. This inhibition can be relieved by adding lactose or isopropyl-β-D-thiogalactopyranoside (IPTG).
   4858..4935    -  promoter       lacI promoter: lacI
   4943..5222    -  CDS            TcR (fragment): tetracycline efflux protein; tet; confers resistance to tetracycline
   5244..5262    +  promoter       T7 promoter: promoter for bacteriophage T7 RNA polymerase
   5263..5287    +  protein_bind   lac operator: The lac repressor binds to the lac operator to inhibit transcription in E. coli. This inhibition can be relieved by adding lactose or isopropyl-β-D-thiogalactopyranoside (IPTG). lac repressor encoded by lacI
   5302..5324    +  RBS            RBS: efficient ribosome binding site from bacteriophage T7 gene 10 (Olins and Rangwala, 1989)
   5344..6507    +  CDS            Kif1c (fragment): KIF1C_MOUSE - Experimental evidence at protein level: Swiss-Prot protein existence level 1. Motor required for the retrograde transport of Golgi vesicles to the endoplasmic reticulum. Has a microtubule plus end-directed motility (By similarity). From Mus musculus (Mouse).
   6535..6618    +  CDS            GCN4 (fragment): GCN4_YEAST - Also known as AAS101 From Saccharomyces cerevisiae (strain ATCC 204508 / S288c) (Baker's yeast).
   6643..6660    +  CDS            9xHis (fragment): 9xHis affinity tag
