[The description below was written by a language model from this plasmid's Addgene catalogue record and pLannotate feature annotations shown in this document.]
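Description:
pSN687 is a bacterial expression plasmid built on the pET21a backbone for producing a truncated, disease-associated mutant of the human kinesin-3 motor KIF1A in E. coli. The insert encodes residues 1–393 of KIF1A carrying a proline-to-leucine substitution at position 305 (P305L). It is followed at the C terminus by a leucine zipper and a His tag. In the feature table the motor region is annotated as a fragment of mouse Kif1c. This most likely reflects homology matching among kinesin-3 motor domains by the annotation tool rather than the true identity of the insert, which the catalogue gives as human KIF1A. The zipper is detected as a fragment of yeast GCN4, a coiled-coil commonly used to force dimerisation of truncated motors, and the His tag allows metal-affinity purification.

Expression follows the standard pET arrangement. A T7 promoter with an adjacent lac operator and the T7 gene 10 ribosome binding site drives the fusion, and a T7 terminator lies downstream. The plasmid-borne lacI gene supplies repressor, so transcription is held off until induced with IPTG in a host that provides T7 RNA polymerase. The plasmid replicates from a pBR322-type origin with the bom and rop elements, consistent with its listing as low copy, and it is selected with ampicillin through β-lactamase. An f1 origin is also present. The short tetracycline-resistance and SET1 fragments in the annotation appear to be backbone remnants or partial matches rather than functional parts.

The associated publication concerns KIF1A-associated neuronal disorder (KAND) mutations, and the construct suits purification of a dimerised P305L motor for comparison with other KIF1A motor variants in activity and motility assays.
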