Addgene plasmid #177363: pSN687
Purpose: Expresses human KIF1A(1-393)(P305L) fused with leucine zipper and His tag
Depositing lab: Shinsuke Niwa. Depositing organization: Tohoku University, Frontier Research Institute for Interdisciplinary Sciences. Publication: De novo mutations in KIF1A-associated neuronal disorder (KAND) dominant-negatively inhibit motor activity and axonal transport of synaptic vesicle precursors. Anazawa Y, Kita T, Iguchi R, Hayashi K, Niwa S. Proc Natl Acad Sci U S A. 2022 Aug 9;119(32):e2113795119. doi: 10.1073/pnas.2113795119. Epub 2022 Aug 2. PubMed 35917346.
Backbone
  Vector backbone: pET21a
  Backbone size w/o insert (bp): 5352
  Total vector size (bp): 6672
  Vector type: Bacterial Expression
Growth in bacteria
  Bacterial resistance: Ampicillin, 100 μg/mL
  Growth temperature: 37°C
  Growth strain: DH5alpha
  Copy number: Low Copy
Gene/Insert
  Gene/Insert name: KIF1A
  Species: H. sapiens (human)
  Insert size (bp): 1320
  Mutation: changed Proline 305 to Leucine
  Entrez Gene: KIF1A (a.k.a. ATSV, C2orf20, HSN2C, MRD9, NESCAVS, SPG30, UNC104)
  Promoter: T7
  Tag / fusion protein: Leucine zipper (C terminal on insert); His tag (C terminal on insert)
  Cloning method: Gibson Cloning
  Sequencing primers: 5′ ggaattgtgagcggataacaattcc; 3′ acccctcaagacccgtttagag
Terms and licenses: Academic/Nonprofit Terms; Industry Terms: Not Available to Industry
How to cite: pSN687 was a gift from Shinsuke Niwa (Addgene plasmid # 177363 ; http://n2t.net/addgene:177363 ; RRID:Addgene_177363)
